Addgene plasmid #200400: pBAC-ie1-DsRed-ObirOrco-QF2-15xQUAS-GCaMP6s
Purpose: Expresses DsRed broadly, expresses QF2 and GCaMP6s in OSNs of the clonal raider ant
Depositing lab: Daniel Kronauer. Depositing organization: Rockefeller University. Publication: Sparse and stereotyped encoding implicates a core glomerulus for ant alarm behavior. Hart T, Frank DD, Lopes LE, Olivos-Cisneros L, Lacy KD, Trible W, Ritger A, Valdes-Rodriguez S, Kronauer DJC. Cell. 2023 Jul 6;186(14):3079-3094.e17. doi: 10.1016/j.cell.2023.05.025. Epub 2023 Jun 14. PubMed 37321218.
Backbone
  Vector backbone: pXL-BACII-DsRed
  Backbone manufacturer: Potter Lab
  Backbone size w/o insert (bp): 4000
  Total vector size (bp): 12025
  Vector type: Insect Expression
Growth in bacteria
  Bacterial resistance: Ampicillin, 100 μg/mL
  Growth temperature: 37°C
  Growth strain: DH5alpha
  Copy number: High Copy
Gene/Insert 1
  Gene/Insert name: Discosoma red fluorescent protein (alt name: DsRed)
  Species: Discosoma sp.
  Insert size (bp): 678
  Promoter: ie1 (baculovirus)
  Cloning method: Gibson Cloning
  Sequencing primers: 5′ GCTGCAGAACACGCAGCTAG; 3′ CCCTCCATGCGCACCTT
Gene/Insert 2
  Gene/Insert name: Q factor 2 (alt name: QF2)
  Species: Neurospora crassa
  Insert size (bp): 1056
  Promoter: ObirOrco (Oocearaea biroi Orco promoter/enhancer fragment)
  Cloning method: Gibson Cloning
  Sequencing primers: 5′ GATGCAGAAGAAGACCATG; 3′ CCTGATAAGTGCAGGAC
Gene/Insert 3
  Gene/Insert name: GCaMP6s (alt names: GCaMP3-K78H T302L R303P D380Y T381R S383T R392G; GCaMP3 variant 641)
  Species: R. norvegicus (rat), G. gallus (chicken); ; A. victoria (jellyfish)
  Insert size (bp): 1353
  Promoter: 15x QUAS
  Cloning method: Gibson Cloning
  Sequencing primers: 5′ GCTAAACAATCTGCAGTAAAG; 3′ CATGTTCTACTTACGTGATAAC
Resource information
  A portion of this plasmid was derived from a plasmid made by: ie1 was cloned from Zach Adelman (Addgene #52894); DsRed & QF2 from Chris Potter (Addgene #104877); 15xQUAS from Chris Potter (Addgene #104875); GCaMP6s from Douglas Kim and GENIE Project (Addgene #40753)
Terms and licenses: Academic/Nonprofit Terms; Industry Terms: Not Available to Industry
How to cite: pBAC-ie1-DsRed-ObirOrco-QF2-15xQUAS-GCaMP6s was a gift from Daniel Kronauer (Addgene plasmid # 200400 ; http://n2t.net/addgene:200400 ; RRID:Addgene_200400)
