[The description below was written by a language model from this plasmid's Addgene catalogue record and pLannotate feature annotations shown in this document.]
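Description:
pBAC-ie1-DsRed-ObirOrco-QF2-15xQUAS-GCaMP6s is an insect expression plasmid of about 12 kb built on the pXL-BACII-DsRed backbone, a name that indicates a piggyBac transposon vector for germline transformation, although the automated feature table does not annotate the transposon arms. It is propagated in E. coli as a high-copy plasmid through a ColE1/pUC-type origin with ampicillin selection (AmpR). It also retains an f1 origin and lac/lacZα remnants typical of a pBluescript-derived backbone. Short hits to the lambda phage portal protein B and to SV40 large T antigen appear to be backbone filler and sequence flanking the SV40 polyadenylation signals, not functional genes.

The payload consists of three cassettes. The first is a transformation marker, in which the baculovirus hr5 enhancer and ie1 promoter drive DsRed (annotated as DsRed2) with an SV40 poly(A) signal, giving broad red fluorescence for identifying transgenic animals. In the second, a promoter/enhancer fragment from the Orco gene of the clonal raider ant Ooceraea biroi drives QF2, the Neurospora-derived transcriptional activator of the Q binary system. This restricts QF2 to olfactory sensory neurons. Neither the Orco fragment nor QF2 is picked up in the feature table, which leaves parts of the sequence unannotated. In the third, 15 copies of the QUAS binding site, evidently paired with the annotated Drosophila hsp70 promoter, respond to QF2 to express the calcium indicator GCaMP6s, terminated by an SV40 poly(A) signal.

Because driver and reporter sit on a single construct, GCaMP6s expression is amplified in olfactory sensory neurons. This supports calcium imaging of odor-evoked activity in the ant olfactory system, such as responses linked to alarm behavior.
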