Features (pLannotate 1.2.2; 21 found; start..end, strand, type, name):
   1725..1963    +  promoter       hsp70 promoter: Drosophila melanogaster hsp70Bb promoter
   2036..3388    +  CDS            GCaMP6s: improved fluorescent protein-based calcium sensor (Chen et al., 2013)
   3404..3487    +  CDS            large T antigen (fragment): large T antigen from SV40 (simian virus 40)
   3510..3631    +  polyA_signal   SV40 poly(A) signal: SV40 polyadenylation signal
   3962..4429    +  CDS            B (fragment): PORTL_LAMBD - Experimental evidence at protein level: Swiss-Prot protein existence level 1. Forms the portal vertex of the capsid (PubMed:6228056, PubMed:6232391). This portal plays critical roles in head assembly, genome packaging, neck/tail attachment, and genome ejection (Probable). The portal protein multimerizes as a single ring-shaped homododecamer arranged around a central channel (PubMed:6232391). Binds to the terminase subunits to form the packaging machine (PubMed:7799432). From Escherichia phage lambda (Bacteriophage lambda).
   4465..4487    -  protein_bind   lac operator (fragment): The lac repressor binds to the lac operator to inhibit transcription in E. coli. This inhibition can be relieved by adding lactose or isopropyl-β-D-thiogalactopyranoside (IPTG). lac repressor encoded by lacI
   4491..4521    -  promoter       lac promoter: promoter for the E. coli lac operon
   4536..4557    -  protein_bind   CAP binding site: CAP binding activates transcription in the presence of cAMP. E. coli catabolite activator protein
   4570..4662    -  CDS            lacI (fragment): lac repressor; lacI; The lac repressor binds to the lac operator to inhibit transcription in E. coli. This inhibition can be relieved by adding lactose or isopropyl-β-D-thiogalactopyranoside (IPTG).
   4845..5433    -  rep_origin     ori: high-copy-number ColE1/pMB1/pBR322/pUC origin of replication
   5604..6464    -  CDS            AmpR: β-lactamase; bla; confers resistance to ampicillin, carbenicillin, and related antibiotics
   6465..6569    -  promoter       AmpR promoter: bla
   6622..7050    -  rep_origin     f1 ori (sequence partly withheld): f1 bacteriophage origin of replication; arrow indicates direction of (+) strand synthesis
   7055..7210    -  CDS            lacZα (fragment): LacZα fragment of β-galactosidase; lacZ fragment
   7212..7331    +  CDS            B (fragment): PORTL_LAMBD - Experimental evidence at protein level: Swiss-Prot protein existence level 1. Forms the portal vertex of the capsid (PubMed:6228056, PubMed:6232391). This portal plays critical roles in head assembly, genome packaging, neck/tail attachment, and genome ejection (Probable). The portal protein multimerizes as a single ring-shaped homododecamer arranged around a central channel (PubMed:6232391). Binds to the terminase subunits to form the packaging machine (PubMed:7799432). From Escherichia phage lambda (Bacteriophage lambda).
   7573..7601    -  misc_feature   MCS (fragment): pBluescript multiple cloning site
   7631..8113    +  enhancer       hr5 enhancer: Autographa californica hr5; baculovirus early transcription enhancer
   8117..8708    +  promoter       IE1 promoter: promoter of the ie1 gene from the baculovirus Autographa californica
   8726..9403    +  CDS            DsRed2: improved tetrameric variant of DsRed fluorescent protein mammalian codon-optimized
   9418..9501    +  CDS            large T antigen (fragment): large T antigen from SV40 (simian virus 40)
   9524..9605    +  polyA_signal   SV40 poly(A) signal: SV40 polyadenylation signal
>Addgene plasmid #200400 | pBAC-ie1-DsRed-ObirOrco-QF2-15xQUAS-GCaMP6s | addgene full sequence | sequence record 396639 | Addgene NGS Result
TTCCATTTGCTCGCAGACATATGATGCAACATGCCACCCAAGCGCAAAACGCTTAACGCTGCGGCTGAGG
CTAACGCTCATGCCGACGGACACGCCGACGGAAACGCCGACGGACACGTGGCCAATACGGCCGCGTCCTC
GAATAATGCGAGGTTCGCTGATCTCACTAACATCGATACTCCGGGTCTGGGACCCACAACTACGACCCTG
CTCGTGGAACCAGCACGCTCAAAGCGTCAACGAGTGTCCCGCGCATGCGACCAGTGCCGTGCAGCCCGAG
AGAAATGCGACGGAATACAGCCTGCGTGTTTCCCGTGCGTTTCCCAGGGAAGGTCCTGCACTTATCAGGC
TTCGCCGAAAAAGAGGGGAGTTCAAACCGGTTATATTCGTACGCTGGAGCTCGCCCTCGCCTGGATGTTT
GAAAATGTCGCGCGTTCCGAAGATGCCTTGCATAACCTCCTCGTCCGTGACGCCGGACAAGGATCAGCTC
TGCTCGTTGGTAAAGATTCGCCGGCTGCCGAGCGACTCCATGCCCGTTGGGCTACTAGCCGTGTCAATAA
GAGCATTACCCGCCTCCTCCGTCAGTTGGAGCTCCCTCCTACCGCCACGGCTACGGCCTCGATAATGCCG
CACGTGATGGAGCAGCCTCTCAGTACCAGCATTAACCCCGTCAACGACCGCTTCAACGGTATTCCCAACC
CCACTCCGTATAACTCCGATGCAGCTCTCGATGCTATCACTCAGACCAACGATTATGGAAGCGTAAATAC
ACATGGTATCCTCTCTACTTACCCGCCACCGGCTACGCACCTTAATGAAGCTTCCGTCGCTCTCGCTCCC
GGTGGCGCCCCCCCCCGACCGCCTCCTCCGTATGTTGACAGCACGACCAATCACCCGCCGTACCACTCGA
ATCTGGTTCCAATGGCGAACTTTGGTTACTCGACCGTTGATTACGATGCCATGGTTGACGATTTGGCTAG
CATTGAATACACGGACGCTGTGGATGTCGACCCACAGTTTATGACCAATCTGGGATTCGTTCCTGGATGT
AACTTCTCCGACATTAATACATACGAACAGTGATGACGTCTATCGATACCGTCGACTAAAGCCAAATAGA
AAATTATTCAGTTCCTGGCTTAAGTTTTTAAAAGTGATATTATTTATTTGGTTGTAACCAACCAAAAGAA
TGTAAATAACTAATACATAATTATGTTAGTTTTAAGTTAGCAACAAATTGATTTTAGCTATATTAGCTAC
TTGGTTAATAAATAGAATATATTTATTTAAAGATAATTGCGTTTTTATTGTCAGGGAGTGAGTTTGCTTA
AAAACTCGTTTAGATCCAGCGCTCGCGGTCACGTGTCACTGGGTCAGTGGGTAATCGCTTATCCTCGGAT
AAACAATTATCCTCACGGGTAATCGCTTATCCGCTCGGGTAATCGCTTATCCTCGGGTAATCGCTTATCC
TTGGGTAATCGCTTATCCTCGGATAAACAATTATCCTCACGGGTAATCGCTTATCCGCTCGGGTAATCGC
TTATCCTCGGGTAATCGCTTATCCTTGGGTAATCGCTTATCCTCGGATAAACAATTATCCTCACGGGTAA
TCGCTTATCCGCTCGGGTAATCGCTTATCCTCGGGTAATCGCTTATCCTTTCACGTTGGGACTCAGTGAG
GAGGACCTGAATTCCTGCAGCCCGAGCGGAGACTCTAGCGAGCGCCGGAGTATAAATAGAGGCGCTTCGT
CTACGGAGCGACAATTCAATTCAAACAAGCAAAGTGAACACGTCGCTAAGCGAAAGCTAAGCAAATAAAC
AAGCGCAGCTGAACAAGCTAAACAATCTGCAGTAAAGTGCAAGTTAAAGTGAATCAATTAAAAGTAACCA
GCAACCAAGTAAATCAACTGCAACTACTGAAATCTGCCAAGAAGTAATTATTGAATACAAGAAGAGAACT
CTGAATAGGGAATTGGGAATTCGTTAACAGATCGGGGGATCAATTCGTTAACAGATCTGTTTAAACGCTT
GTTCGATGGGTTCTCATCATCATCATCATCATGGTATGGCTAGCATGACTGGTGGACAGCAAATGGGTCG
GGATCTGTACGACGATGACGATAAGGATCTCGCCACCATGGTCGACTCATCACGTCGTAAGTGGAATAAG
ACAGGTCACGCAGTCAGAGCTATAGGTCGGCTGAGCTCACTCGAGAACGTCTATATCAAGGCCGACAAGC
AGAAGAACGGCATCAAGGCGAACTTCCACATCCGCCACAACATCGAGGACGGCGGCGTGCAGCTCGCCTA
CCACTACCAGCAGAACACCCCCATCGGCGACGGCCCCGTGCTGCTGCCCGACAACCACTACCTGAGCGTG
CAGTCCAAACTTTCGAAAGACCCCAACGAGAAGCGCGATCACATGGTCCTGCTGGAGTTCGTGACCGCCG
CCGGGATCACTCTCGGCATGGACGAGCTGTACAAGGGCGGTACCGGAGGGAGCATGGTGAGCAAGGGCGA
GGAGCTGTTCACCGGGGTGGTGCCCATCCTGGTCGAGCTGGACGGCGACGTAAACGGCCACAAGTTCAGC
GTGTCCGGCGAGGGTGAGGGCGATGCCACCTACGGCAAGCTGACCCTGAAGTTCATCTGCACCACCGGCA
AGCTGCCCGTGCCCTGGCCCACCCTCGTGACCACCCTGACCTACGGCGTGCAGTGCTTCAGCCGCTACCC
CGACCACATGAAGCAGCACGACTTCTTCAAGTCCGCCATGCCCGAAGGCTACATCCAGGAGCGCACCATC
TTCTTCAAGGACGACGGCAACTACAAGACCCGCGCCGAGGTGAAGTTCGAGGGCGACACCCTGGTGAACC
GCATCGAGCTGAAGGGCATCGACTTCAAGGAGGACGGCAACATCCTGGGGCACAAGCTGGAGTACAACCT
GCCGGACCAACTGACTGAAGAGCAGATCGCAGAATTTAAAGAGGCTTTCTCCCTATTTGACAAGGACGGG
GATGGGACAATAACAACCAAGGAGCTGGGGACGGTGATGCGGTCTCTGGGGCAGAACCCCACAGAAGCAG
AGCTGCAGGACATGATCAATGAAGTAGATGCCGACGGTGACGGCACAATCGACTTCCCTGAGTTCCTGAC
AATGATGGCAAGAAAAATGAAATACAGGGACACGGAAGAAGAAATTAGAGAAGCGTTCGGTGTGTTTGAT
AAGGATGGCAATGGCTACATCAGTGCAGCAGAGCTTCGCCACGTGATGACAAACCTTGGAGAGAAGTTAA
CAGATGAAGAGGTTGATGAAATGATCAGGGAAGCAGACATCGATGGGGATGGTCAGGTAAACTACGAAGA
GTTTGTACAAATGATGACAGCGAAGTGAGCGGCCGCGACTCTAGATCATAATCAGCCATACCACATTTGT
AGAGGTTTTACTTGCTTTAAAAAACCTCCCACACCTCCCCCTGAACCTGAAACATAAAATGAATGCAATT
GTTGTTGTTAACTTGTTTATTGCAGCTTATAATGGTTACAAATAAAGCAATAGCATCACAAATTTCACAA
ATAAAGCATTTTTTTCACTGCATTCTAGTTGTGGTTTGTCCAAACTCATCAATGTATCTTAGGGCTACGG
CGCGCCATCTATAACAAGAAAATATATATATAATAAGTTATCACGTAAGTAGAACATGAAATAACAATAT
AATTATCGTATGAGTTAAATCTTAAAAGTCACGTAAAAGATAATCATGCGTCATTTTGACTCACGCGGTC
GTTATAGTTCAAAATCAGTGACACTTACCGCATTGACAAGCACGCCTCACGGGAGCTCCAAGCGGCGACT
GAGATGTCCTAAATGCACAGCGACGGATTCGCGCTATTTAGAAAGAGAGAGCAATATTTCAAGAATGCAT
GCGTCAATTTTACGCAGACTATCTTTCTAGGGTTAATCTAGCTGCATCAGGATCATATCGTCGGGTCTTT
TTTCCGGCTCAGTCATCGCCCAAGCTGGCGCTATCTGGGCATCGGGGAGGAAGAAGCCCGTGCCTTTTCC
CGCGAGGTTGAAGCGGCATGGAAAGAGTTTGCCGAGGATGACTGCTGCTGCATTGACGTTGAGCGAAAAC
GCACGTTTACCATGATGATTCGGGAAGGTGTGGCCATGCACGCCTTTAACGGTGAACTGTTCGTTCAGGC
CACCTGGGATACCAGTTCGTCGCGGCTTTTCCGGACACAGTTCCGGATGGTCAGCCCGAAGCGCATCAGC
AACCCGAACAATACCGGCGACAGCCGGAACTGCCGTGCCGGTGTGCAGATTAATGACAGCGGTGCGGCGC
TGGGATATTACGTCAGCGAGGACGGGTATCCTGGCTGGATGCCGCAGAAATGGACATGGATACCCCGTGA
GTTACCCGGCGGGCGCGCTTGGCGTAATCATGGTCATAGCTGTTTCCTGTGTGAAATTGTTATCCGCTCA
CAATTCCACACAACATACGAGCCGGAAGCATAAAGTGTAAAGCCTGGGGTGCCTAATGAGTGAGCTAACT
CACATTAATTGCGTTGCGCTCACTGCCCGCTTTCCAGTCGGGAAACCTGTCGTGCCAGCTGCATTAATGA
ATCGGCCAACGCGCGGGGAGAGGCGGTTTGCGTATTGGGCGCTCTTCCGCTTCCTCGCTCACTGACTCGC
TGCGCTCGGTCGTTCGGCTGCGGCGAGCGGTATCAGCTCACTCAAAGGCGGTAATACGGTTATCCACAGA
ATCAGGGGATAACGCAGGAAAGAACATGTGAGCAAAAGGCCAGCAAAAGGCCAGGAACCGTAAAAAGGCC
GCGTTGCTGGCGTTTTTCCATAGGCTCCGCCCCCCTGACGAGCATCACAAAAATCGACGCTCAAGTCAGA
GGTGGCGAAACCCGACAGGACTATAAAGATACCAGGCGTTTCCCCCTGGAAGCTCCCTCGTGCGCTCTCC
TGTTCCGACCCTGCCGCTTACCGGATACCTGTCCGCCTTTCTCCCTTCGGGAAGCGTGGCGCTTTCTCAT
AGCTCACGCTGTAGGTATCTCAGTTCGGTGTAGGTCGTTCGCTCCAAGCTGGGCTGTGTGCACGAACCCC
CCGTTCAGCCCGACCGCTGCGCCTTATCCGGTAACTATCGTCTTGAGTCCAACCCGGTAAGACACGACTT
ATCGCCACTGGCAGCAGCCACTGGTAACAGGATTAGCAGAGCGAGGTATGTAGGCGGTGCTACAGAGTTC
TTGAAGTGGTGGCCTAACTACGGCTACACTAGAAGAACAGTATTTGGTATCTGCGCTCTGCTGAAGCCAG
TTACCTTCGGAAAAAGAGTTGGTAGCTCTTGATCCGGCAAACAAACCACCGCTGGTAGCGGTGGTTTTTT
TGTTTGCAAGCAGCAGATTACGCGCAGAAAAAAAGGATCTCAAGAAGATCCTTTGATCTTTTCTACGGGG
TCTGACGCTCAGTGGAACGAAAACTCACGTTAAGGGATTTTGGTCATGAGATTATCAAAAAGGATCTTCA
CCTAGATCCTTTTAAATTAAAAATGAAGTTTTAAATCAATCTAAAGTATATATGAGTAAACTTGGTCTGA
CAGTTACCAATGCTTAATCAGTGAGGCACCTATCTCAGCGATCTGTCTATTTCGTTCATCCATAGTTGCC
TGACTCCCCGTCGTGTAGATAACTACGATACGGGAGGGCTTACCATCTGGCCCCAGTGCTGCAATGATAC
CGCGAGACCCACGCTCACCGGCTCCAGATTTATCAGCAATAAACCAGCCAGCCGGAAGGGCCGAGCGCAG
AAGTGGTCCTGCAACTTTATCCGCCTCCATCCAGTCTATTAATTGTTGCCGGGAAGCTAGAGTAAGTAGT
TCGCCAGTTAATAGTTTGCGCAACGTTGTTGCCATTGCTACAGGCATCGTGGTGTCACGCTCGTCGTTTG
GTATGGCTTCATTCAGCTCCGGTTCCCAACGATCAAGGCGAGTTACATGATCCCCCATGTTGTGCAAAAA
AGCGGTTAGCTCCTTCGGTCCTCCGATCGTTGTCAGAAGTAAGTTGGCCGCAGTGTTATCACTCATGGTT
ATGGCAGCACTGCATAATTCTCTTACTGTCATGCCATCCGTAAGATGCTTTTCTGTGACTGGTGAGTACT
CAACCAAGTCATTCTGAGAATAGTGTATGCGGCGACCGAGTTGCTCTTGCCCGGCGTCAATACGGGATAA
TACCGCGCCACATAGCAGAACTTTAAAAGTGCTCATCATTGGAAAACGTTCTTCGGGGCGAAAACTCTCA
AGGATCTTACCGCTGTTGAGATCCAGTTCGATGTAACCCACTCGTGCACCCAACTGATCTTCAGCATCTT
TTACTTTCACCAGCGTTTCTGGGTGAGCAAAAACAGGAAGGCAAAATGCCGCAAAAAAGGGAATAAGGGC
GACACGGAAATGTTGAATACTCATACTCTTCCTTTTTCAATATTATTGAAGCATTTATCAGGGTTATTGT
CTCATGAGCGGATACATATTTGAATGTATTTAGAAAAATAAACAAATAGGGGTTCCGCGCACATTTCCCC
GAAAAGTGCCACCTAAATTGTAAGCGTTAATATTTTGTTAAAATTCGCGTTAAATTTTTGTTAAATCAGC
TCATTTTTTAACCAATAGGCCGAAATCGGCAAAATCCCTTATAAATCAAAAGAATAGACCGAGATAGGGT
[37 nt withheld, positions 6721-6757]
AAAGAACGTGGACTCCAACGTCAAAGG
[49 nt withheld, positions 6785-6833]
T
[91 nt withheld, positions 6835-6925]
G
[124 nt withheld, positions 6927-7050]
CCCATTCGCCATTCAGGCTGCGCAACTGTTGGGAAGGGCGATCGGTGCGGGCCTCTTCGCTATTACGCCA
GCTGGCGAAAGGGGGATGTGCTGCAAGGCGATTAAGTTGGGTAACGCCAGGGTTTTCCCAGTCACGACGT
TGTAAAACGACGGCCAGTGAGCGCGCCTCGTTCATTCACGTTTTTGAACCCGTGGAGGACGGGCAGACTC
GCGGTGCAAATGTGTTTTACAGCGTGATGGAGCAGATGAAGATGCTCGACACGCTGCAGAACACGCAGCT
AGATTAACCCTAGAAAGATAATCATATTGTGACGTACGTTAAAGATAATCATGTGTAAAATTGACGCATG
TGTTTTATCGGTCTGTATATCGAGGTTTATTTATTAATTTGAATAGATATTAAGTTTTATTATATTTACA
CTTACATACTAATAATAAATTCAACAAACAATTTATTTATGTTTATTTATTTATTAAAAAAAACAAAAAC
TCAAAATTTCTTCTATAAAGTAACAAAACTTTTATCGAATTCCTGCAGCCCGGGGGATCCAACTAGTTGT
TCGCCGAGCTCTTACGCGCCCGCGTAAAACACAATCAAGTATGAGTCATAAGCTGATGTCATGTTTTGCA
CACGGCTCATAACCGAACTGGCTTTACGAGTAGAATTCTACTTGTAACGCACGATCAGTGGATGATGTCA
TTTGTTTTTCAAATCGAGATGATGTCATGTTTTGCACACGGCTCATAAACTCGCTTTACGAGTAGAATTC
TACGTGTAACGCACGATCGATTGATGAGTCATTTGTTTTGCAATATGATATCATACAATATGACTCATTT
GTTTTTCAAAACCGAACTTGATTTACGGGTAGAATTCTACTTGTAAAGCACAATCAAAAAGATGATGTCA
TTTGTTTTTCAAAACTGAACTCGCTTTACGAGTAGAATTCTACGTGTAAAACACAATCAAGAAATGATGT
CATTTGTTATAAAAATAAAAGCTGATGTCATGTTTTGCACATGGCTCATAACTAAACTCGCTTTACGGGT
AGAATTCTACGCGCGTCGATGTCTTTGTGATGCGCGCGACATTTTTGTAGGTTATTGATAAAATGAACGG
ATACGTTGCCCGACATTATCATTAAATCCTTGGCGTAGAATTTGTCGGGTCCATTGTCCGTGTGCGCTAG
CATGCCCGTAACGGACCTCGTACTTTTGGCTTCAAAGGTTTTGCGCACAGACAAAATGTGCCACACTTGC
AGCTCTGCATGTGTGCGCGTTACCACAAATCCCAACGGCGCAGTGTACTTGTTGTATGCAAATAAATCTC
GATAAAGGCGCGGCGCGCGAATGCAGCTGATCACGTACGCTCCTCGTGTTCCGTTCAAGGACGGTGTTAT
CGACCTCAGATTAATGTTTATCGGCCGACTGTTTTCGTATCCGCTCACCAAACGCGTTTTTGCATTAACA
TTGTATGTCGGCGGATGTTCTATATCTAATTTGAATAAATAAACGATAACCGCGTTGGTTTTAGAGGGCA
TAATAAAAGAAATATTGTTATCGTGTTCGCCATTAGGGCAGTATAAATTGACGTTCATGTTGGATATTGT
TTCAGTTGCAAGTTGACACTGGCGGCGACAAGATCGTGAACAACCAAGTGACCTGTTCGCCGCGGATGGC
CTCCTCCGAGAACGTCATCACCGAGTTCATGCGCTTCAAGGTGCGCATGGAGGGCACCGTGAACGGCCAC
GAGTTCGAGATCGAGGGCGAGGGCGAGGGCCGCCCCTACGAGGGCCACAACACCGTGAAGCTGAAGGTGA
CCAAGGGCGGCCCCCTGCCCTTCGCCTGGGACATCCTGTCCCCCCAGTTCCAGTACGGCTCCAAGGTGTA
CGTGAAGCACCCCGCCGACATCCCCGACTACAAGAAGCTGTCCTTCCCCGAGGGCTTCAAGTGGGAGCGC
GTGATGAACTTCGAGGACGGCGGCGTGGCGACCGTGACCCAGGACTCCTCCCTGCAGGACGGCTGCTTCA
TCTACAAGGTGAAGTTCATCGGCGTGAACTTCCCCTCCGACGGCCCCGTGATGCAGAAGAAGACCATGGG
CTGGGAGGCCTCCACCGAGCGCCTGTACCCCCGCGACGGCGTGCTGAAGGGCGAGACCCACAAGGCCCTG
AAGCTGAAGGACGGCGGCCACTACCTGGTGGAGTTCAAGTCCATCTACATGGCCAAGAAGCCCGTGCAGC
TGCCCGGCTACTACTACGTGGACGCCAAGCTGGACATCACCTCCCACAACGAGGACTACACCATCGTGGA
GCAGTACGAGCGCACCGAGGGCCGCCACCACCTGTTCCTGTAGCGGCCGCGACTCTAGATCATAATCAGC
CATACCACATTTGTAGAGGTTTTACTTGCTTTAAAAAACCTCCCACACCTCCCCCTGAACCTGAAACATA
AAATGAATGCAATTGTTGTTGTTAACTTGTTTATTGCAGCTTATAATGGTTACAAATAAAGCAATAGCAT
CACAAATTTCACAAATAAAGCATTTTTTTCACTGCATTCTAGTTGTGGTTTGTTGTTCGCACATATGTCA
CGTAATCAGCTTTTGACGAGAAACGTGGAAGTGCGAGGCTAATGCGATTCTCTGGAGTTCAATTCCTTAA
AGTTCAATTAAAAAGTTCCTATTTAATTGTCATGTGAAAAGACACTTTCACCTCATTTTCTCCTCAAGAA
ACAACTAAATTACATATCGTCGATCAACAAGATTGGTTGCCCGAACGACGGATCAACCGCGAATCGCAAT
GATCGAAGTTTCTGATTCCATTTACCGCGTAATGCAAAAAAATATTTTCAAGAATTACGTACCTCAACAA
TGATTTAAATTGTTTAGTTTATTCTAATGGAGTGAAACAAGAGGAGTGTTTTTCCATTTGAAATAAAAAA
TGATTTAAATGTAATTCGCAAGTTAAATATTTCTTCGATTGAAACATTCCGTTCCAATTTCTCTATTACA
TAGTTAAGAATGTCCATTTCGCAGTAACTATCATTAGTGTTCCATTATACCGATCGCCATGTCAAAGTAA
GGACTGCCGGCCTAAATAATGAAGGATTCGTTACTATGTACACGATTCATGCCTGTAAGCTACAGCCTGA
CCCCTGTTTTAAGTCGATATGTGACATATTTAACCGTCTCGCCTCCTACATAGGTCACACACAACGGCGA
GCTACGCTCTCGACCGATTTACACTATTTGTTTTACGTCATTCGTTGCATATTGCGTTCTATGGTACGAA
TCATTTATTTTTATCGACCAAGTCTAACTTACGTATGTGATGATAGTACACCAACCGCGAATCATTCGCG
AAAATTCGCACGGACTTTATTTAATAAAGAACCTTTCATGTTTCCGCCTCTTCCGAAAAAGAAGAAAAAC
GAGATAAGAATTATTCAAACTCTATTTTTTTCCGAAAAATCAGTTCTGTCCTTACATATATAAAAAAAAT
TGGTCGTTACAATTTAGCTCAGGGGTGCTCAGAGCCATTGCACATTGCACAGCAAAGCTTAACAAAGTAT
TCCGGACAAATTCTATTCGCAAGATAGATATCTCGTATATGTCATATACATAGTTTTCTCGACTCTTTAT
CAAGTATCCATTTTTTAATTATTACTGTAATTAATTTTTCTAAAAGCTATAATCTTGTTAGCGATCTCGC
AAACGCTCGATCACCAAGAGCTCCGGATTAATTTCAGGGAAAGGAGTGCTTTGCGTACATCAATGCAACG
ATCCTAGCGGAAGCTTCGTTTCACCAGTTGCTAACCCCGACTCTAGGCATCTTGGAACTTTAAATTGTTT
TCTTCAGCGAAACTTTCTTTACGCTGAAAACTGCATAGAGCGCACGACGACGCTGGCGGCCTGAATTATT
AAGGGGACTATAGAATCCCCCTCTTTGTGCACTCACGGGGTGATGCAGAAAGCGACATGGCGTTGGCAGA
GTATTGCGCAGCGCAACAAAGCAGTCTGCGCCTGGTTACCGGGCCCCGATTGGTCCACGTTTGGTACCTA
CCCTGTTGGAAGGGGGTTTTCCTTCGACGTGGGAGGTGGCGGTCAGGTCACAACCAGGGGGTTGAAGAAG
CGCAAAGACCAGAGGGTACCTGGGCTTCGCCCGGAGAGACAATCGCTCAAGACACCAAAGACGGGTCGCA
AAACGACTGATGGCAGGCCGGATAGTTAGTTTGCTCTTCTTCGTTCTTCTGGTATACTTGGCACGTTTGC
TGCAACGTAATCGCGAGGCGCTGAAGGCCACATCGTAATTCCAACTGCGGGATTAACAAATTTCTCGTTG
GTGATCTTGGATAACCGAAGTCACCAAGGTAGGCTCTCGTTCTGTCAACCCTGTTTCAACAGAAGCACTT
GCCAAATGAAATAAACATTCAAAGGACGTTTGTTAAATATTTTTTCGAAGAAAAGGATACTTTTGATCAT
GTGTTTCAACTTCAAACACTTATTACACCCTTATATTATCTCTGAATACATAAGTATAACGCAACAGATA
TCTAAAAGATGTGTGAAGATTATTTGGCACATCAGAAAGCCTTAACTGAGTGTAAACATTGCACTGTCTG
TCAACAAGCTAACAAGCAGTTGTCTTTGAAAGACAAGACTTTCTGAGGAACAAAAGAATCTTTAAGTCTT
TGAGACATTGTGTTAGACATTTGCTCGCGAATCAAGATACACAATATTAATTAGCGAATATGCCTTACGC
GAAGAAAGACCTATTTCGGAAAGTTTCACCCTGCACCGTTATATGCACACCTTATGACACTGTGGCAGAT
GATGCACGAATCGCAGCGCGCTTTGGATAGCGATTACGTTTACGATTACGTTTACGTAATCGCTATCCGT
AATGTCGTTGACGAATTAGTTTGACAACCTCGTACAACAGAGTTGATGGTCGTGACAGAGTAATGCTCAG
CCCG
